Addgene plasmid #62437: MXS_CMV::NeoR-bGHpA
Purpose: MXS_chaining vector with CMV::NeoR-bGHpA
Depositing lab: Pierre Neveu. Depositing organization: European Molecular Biology Laboratory (EMBL), Heidelberg. Publication: MXS-Chaining: A Highly Efficient Cloning Platform for Imaging and Flow Cytometry Approaches in Mammalian Systems. Sladitschek HL, Neveu PA. PLoS One. 2015 Apr 24;10(4):e0124958. doi: 10.1371/journal.pone.0124958. eCollection 2015. PONE-D-15-01385 PubMed 25909630.
Backbone
  Vector backbone: MXS_chaining vector
  Backbone manufacturer: Neveu lab, Addgene plasmid #62394
  Backbone size w/o insert (bp): 1945
  Vector type: Synthetic Biology
Growth in bacteria
  Bacterial resistance: Ampicillin, 100 μg/mL
  Growth temperature: 37°C
  Growth strain: Mach1
  Copy number: High Copy
Gene/Insert
  Gene/Insert name: resistance cassette against Neomycin with CMV Promoter
  Species: Synthetic
  Insert size (bp): 1674
  Cloning method: Restriction Enzyme; 5′ cloning site MluI (not destroyed); 3′ cloning site SalI (not destroyed)
  Sequencing primers: 5′ TTACCGCCTTTGAGTGAG; 3′ TTGTCTCATGAGCGGATAC
Terms and licenses: Academic/Nonprofit Terms; Industry Terms: Not Available to Industry
How to cite: MXS_CMV::NeoR-bGHpA was a gift from Pierre Neveu (Addgene plasmid # 62437 ; http://n2t.net/addgene:62437 ; RRID:Addgene_62437)
