[The description below was written by a language model from this plasmid's Addgene catalogue record, the feature table of its GenBank file and pLannotate feature annotations shown in this document.]
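Description:
MXS_CMV::NeoR-bGHpA is a small, high-copy synthetic-biology plasmid of about 3.6 kb from the MXS-chaining cloning platform, a modular system for assembling mammalian expression constructs for imaging and flow cytometry. The minimal MXS chaining backbone (about 1.9 kb) carries only what is needed for propagation in E. coli: a ColE1/pUC-type origin of replication and a β-lactamase gene, driven by its own bla promoter, for ampicillin selection.

The roughly 1.7 kb insert sits between MluI and SalI sites, both of which are preserved. It is a complete mammalian drug-selection cassette. The human cytomegalovirus immediate-early enhancer and promoter drive the Tn5 aminoglycoside phosphotransferase gene (NeoR/KanR, aph(3')-II), and the bovine growth hormone polyadenylation signal terminates and processes the transcript. In mammalian cells this unit confers resistance to G418 (Geneticin), so cells that have taken up and retained the DNA can be selected.

The catalogue describes the plasmid as a chaining vector, so the cassette appears to be meant as a prebuilt building block that can be excised or joined with other MXS modules, such as reporter or transgene units, to add a neomycin selection marker to a larger multi-cassette construct. The record does not detail the chaining procedure itself.

The full-sequence feature table covers the whole plasmid. The separate GenBank record spans only a 737 bp partial segment. It annotates a Kozak consensus for strong translation initiation and two neomycin-gene primer binding sites, which is consistent with a read through the NeoR coding region.
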