Features (pLannotate 1.2.2; 7 found; start..end, strand, type, name):
     86..389     +  enhancer       CMV enhancer: human cytomegalovirus immediate early enhancer
    390..593     +  promoter       CMV promoter: human cytomegalovirus (CMV) immediate early promoter
    647..1450    +  CDS            NeoR/KanR: aminoglycoside phosphotransferase from Tn5; aph(3')-II (or nptII); confers resistance to neomycin, kanamycin, and G418 (Geneticin®)
   1458..1682    +  polyA_signal   bGH poly(A) signal: bovine growth hormone polyadenylation signal
   1705..1809    +  promoter       AmpR promoter: bla
   1810..2670    +  CDS            AmpR: β-lactamase; bla; confers resistance to ampicillin, carbenicillin, and related antibiotics
   2841..3429    +  rep_origin     ori: high-copy-number ColE1/pMB1/pBR322/pUC origin of replication
>Addgene plasmid #62437 | MXS_CMV::NeoR-bGHpA | depositor full sequence | sequence record 109703 | MXS_CMV::NeoR-bGHpA sequence 3597 bps
CATGATATCAAACGCGTAACTCGAGTAGTTATTAATAGTAATCAATTACGGGGTCATTAGTTCATAGCCC
ATATATGGAGTTCCGCGTTACATAACTTACGGTAAATGGCCCGCCTGGCTGACCGCCCAACGACCCCCGC
CCATTGACGTCAATAATGACGTATGTTCCCATAGTAACGCCAATAGGGACTTTCCATTGACGTCAATGGG
TGGAGTATTTACGGTAAACTGCCCACTTGGCAGTACATCAAGTGTATCATATGCCAAGTACGCCCCCTAT
TGACGTCAATGACGGTAAATGGCCCGCCTGGCATTATGCCCAGTACATGACCTTATGGGACTTTCCTACT
TGGCAGTACATCTACGTATTAGTCATCGCTATTACCATGGTGATGCGGTTTTGGCAGTACATCAATGGGC
GTGGATAGCGGTTTGACTCACGGGGATTTCCAAGTCTCCACCCCATTGACGTCAATGGGAGTTTGTTTTG
GCACCAAAATCAACGGGACTTTCCAAAATGTCGTAACAACTCCGCCCCATTGACGCAAATGGGCGGTAGG
CGTGTACGGTGGGAGGTCTATATAAGCAGAGCTGGTTTAGTGAACCGTCAGATCCGCTAGGGATCTCAGC
TGGTCGAGTCGCCACCATGGGATCGGCCATTGAACAAGATGGATTGCACGCAGGTTCTCCGGCCGCTTGG
GTGGAGAGGCTATTCGGCTATGACTGGGCACAACAGACAATCGGCTGCTCTGATGCCGCCGTGTTCCGGC
TGTCAGCGCAGGGGCGCCCGGTTCTTTTTGTCAAGACCGACCTGTCCGGTGCCCTGAATGAACTGCAAGA
CGAGGCAGCGCGGCTATCGTGGCTGGCCACGACGGGCGTTCCTTGCGCAGCTGTGCTCGACGTTGTCACT
GAAGCGGGAAGGGACTGGCTGCTATTGGGCGAAGTGCCGGGGCAGGATCTCCTGTCATCTCACCTTGCTC
CTGCCGAGAAAGTATCCATCATGGCTGATGCAATGCGGCGGCTGCATACGCTTGATCCGGCTACCTGCCC
ATTCGACCACCAAGCGAAACATCGCATCGAGCGAGCACGTACTCGGATGGAAGCCGGTCTTGTCGATCAG
GATGATCTGGACGAAGAGCATCAGGGGCTCGCGCCAGCCGAACTGTTCGCCAGGCTCAAGGCGAGCATGC
CCGACGGCGAGGATCTCGTCGTGACCCATGGCGATGCCTGCTTGCCGAATATCATGGTGGAAAATGGCCG
CTTTTCTGGATTCATCGACTGTGGCCGGCTGGGTGTGGCGGACCGCTATCAGGACATAGCGTTGGCTACC
CGTGATATTGCTGAAGAGCTTGGCGGCGAATGGGCTGACCGCTTCCTCGTGCTTTACGGTATCGCCGCTC
CCGATTCGCAGCGCATCGCCTTCTATCGCCTTCTTGACGAGTTCTTCTGAGGTCGAGCTGTGCCTTCTAG
TTGCCAGCCATCTGTTGTTTGCCCCTCCCCCGTGCCTTCCTTGACCCTGGAAGGTGCCACTCCCACTGTC
CTTTCCTAATAAAATGAGGAAATTGCATCGCATTGTCTGAGTAGGTGTCATTCTATTCTGGGGGGTGGGG
TGGGGCAGGACAGCAAGGGGGAGGATTGGGAAGACAATAGCAGGCATGCTGGGGATGCGGTGGGCTCTAT
GGTCGACCAATTCGGGGAAATGTGCGCGGAACCCCTATTTGTTTATTTTTCTAAATACATTCAAATATGT
ATCCGCTCATGAGACAATAACCCTGATAAATGCTTCAATAATATTGAAAAAGGAAGAGTATGAGTATTCA
ACATTTCCGTGTCGCCCTTATTCCCTTTTTTGCGGCATTTTGCCTTCCTGTTTTTGCTCACCCAGAAACG
CTGGTGAAAGTAAAAGATGCTGAAGATCAGTTGGGTGCACGAGTGGGTTACATCGAACTGGATCTCAACA
GCGGTAAGATCCTTGAGAGTTTTCGCCCCGAAGAACGTTTTCCAATGATGAGCACTTTTAAAGTTCTGCT
ATGTGGCGCGGTATTATCCCGTATTGACGCCGGGCAAGAGCAACTCGGTCGCCGCATACACTATTCTCAG
AATGACTTGGTTGAGTACTCACCAGTCACAGAAAAGCATCTTACGGATGGCATGACAGTAAGAGAATTAT
GCAGTGCTGCCATAACCATGAGTGATAACACTGCGGCCAACTTACTTCTGACAACGATCGGAGGACCGAA
GGAGCTAACCGCTTTTTTGCACAACATGGGGGATCATGTAACTCGCCTTGATCGTTGGGAACCGGAGCTG
AATGAAGCCATACCAAACGACGAGCGTGACACCACGATGCCTGTAGCAATGGCAACAACGTTGCGCAAAC
TATTAACTGGCGAACTACTTACTCTAGCTTCCCGGCAACAATTAATAGACTGGATGGAGGCGGATAAAGT
TGCAGGACCACTTCTGCGCTCGGCCCTTCCGGCTGGCTGGTTTATTGCTGATAAATCTGGAGCCGGTGAG
CGTGGGTCTCGCGGTATCATTGCAGCACTGGGGCCAGATGGTAAGCCCTCCCGTATCGTAGTTATCTACA
CGACGGGGAGTCAGGCAACTATGGATGAACGAAATAGACAGATCGCTGAGATAGGTGCCTCACTGATTAA
GCATTGGTAACTGTCAGACCAAGTTTACTCATATATACTTTAGATTGATTTAAAACTTCATTTTTAATTT
AAAAGGATCTAGGTGAAGATCCTTTTTGATAATCTCATGACCAAAATCCCTTAACGTGAGTTTTCGTTCC
ACTGAGCGTCAGACCCCGTAGAAAAGATCAAAGGATCTTCTTGAGATCCTTTTTTTCTGCGCGTAATCTG
CTGCTTGCAAACAAAAAAACCACCGCTACCAGCGGTGGTTTGTTTGCCGGATCAAGAGCTACCAACTCTT
TTTCCGAAGGTAACTGGCTTCAGCAGAGCGCAGATACCAAATACTGTTCTTCTAGTGTAGCCGTAGTTAG
GCCACCACTTCAAGAACTCTGTAGCACCGCCTACATACCTCGCTCTGCTAATCCTGTTACCAGTGGCTGC
TGCCAGTGGCGATAAGTCGTGTCTTACCGGGTTGGACTCAAGACGATAGTTACCGGATAAGGCGCAGCGG
TCGGGCTGAACGGGGGGTTCGTGCACACAGCCCAGCTTGGAGCGAACGACCTACACCGAACTGAGATACC
TACAGCGTGAGCTATGAGAAAGCGCCACGCTTCCCGAAGGGAGAAAGGCGGACAGGTATCCGGTAAGCGG
CAGGGTCGGAACAGGAGAGCGCACGAGGGAGCTTCCAGGGGGAAACGCCTGGTATCTTTATAGTCCTGTC
GGGTTTCGCCACCTCTGACTTGAGCGTCGATTTTTGTGATGCTCGTCAGGGGGGCGGAGCCTATGGAAAA
ACGCCAGCAACGCGGCCTTTTTACGGTTCCTGGCCTTTTGCTGGCCTTTTGCTCACATGTTCTTTCCTGC
GTTATCCCCTGATTCTGTGGATAACCGTATTACCGCCTTTGAGTGAGCTGATACCGCTCGCCGCAGCCGA
ACGACCGAGCGCAGCGAGTCAGTGAGC
