LOCUS       Exported 737 bp ds-DNA linear SYN 18-MAY-2021
DEFINITION  MXS_chaining vector with CMV::NeoR-bGHpA .
ACCESSION   .
VERSION     .
KEYWORDS    MXS_CMV::NeoR-bGHpA
SOURCE      synthetic DNA construct
  ORGANISM  synthetic DNA construct
REFERENCE   1 (bases 1 to 737)
  AUTHORS   Sladitschek HL, Neveu PA
  TITLE     MXS-Chaining: A Highly Efficient Cloning Platform for Imaging and
            Flow Cytometry Approaches in Mammalian Systems.
  JOURNAL   PLoS One. 2015 Apr 24;10(4):e0124958. doi:
            10.1371/journal.pone.0124958. eCollection 2015.
  PUBMED    25909630
REFERENCE   2 (bases 1 to 737)
  AUTHORS   .
  TITLE     Direct Submission
  JOURNAL   Exported May 18, 2021 from SnapGene Server 1.1.58
            http://www.snapgene.com
FEATURES             Location/Qualifiers
     source          1..737
                     /organism="synthetic DNA construct"
                     /mol_type="other DNA"
     regulatory      35..44
                     /regulatory_class="other"
                     /note="vertebrate consensus sequence for strong initiation
                     of translation (Kozak, 1987)"
     primer_bind     complement(104..123)
                     /label=Neo-R
                     /note="Neomycin resistance gene, reverse primer"
     primer_bind     714..733
                     /label=Neo-F
                     /note="Neomycin resistance gene, forward primer"
ORIGIN
        1 gtcagatccg ctagggatct cagctggtcg agtcgccacc atgggatcgg ccattgaaca
       61 agatggattg cacgcaggtt ctccggccgc ttgggtggag aggctattcg gctatgactg
      121 ggcacaacag acaatcggct gctctgatgc cgccgtgttc cggctgtcag cgcaggggcg
      181 cccggttctt tttgtcaaga ccgacctgtc cggtgccctg aatgaactgc aagacgaggc
      241 agcgcggcta tcgtggctgg ccacgacggg cgttccttgc gcagctgtgc tcgacgttgt
      301 cactgaagcg ggaagggact ggctgctatt gggcgaagtg ccggggcagg atctcctgtc
      361 atctcacctt gctcctgccg agaaagtatc catcatggct gatgcaatgc ggcggctgca
      421 tacgcttgat ccggctacct gcccattcga ccaccaagcg aaacatcgca tcgagcgagc
      481 acgtactcgg atggaagccg gtcttgtcga tcaggatgat ctggacgaag agcatcaggg
      541 gctcgcgcca gccgaactgt tcgccaggct caaggcgagc atgcccgacg gcgaggatct
      601 cgtcgtgacc catggcgatg cctgcttgcc gaatatcatg gtggaaaatg gccgcttttc
      661 tggattcatc gactgtggcc ggctgggtgt ggcggaccgc tatcaggaca tagcgttggc
      721 tacccgtgat attgctg
//
