>Addgene plasmid #62437 | MXS_CMV::NeoR-bGHpA | addgene partial sequence | sequence record 104756 | pBR322ori-F 5'-GGGAAACGCCTGGTATCTTT-3'
GTGATGCTCGTCAGGGGGGCGGAGCCTATGGAAAAACGCCAGCAACGCGGCCTTTTTACGGTTCCTGGCC
TTTTGCTGGCCTTTTGCTCACATGTTCTTTCCTGCGTTATCCCCTGATTCTGTGGATAACCGTATTACCG
CCTTTGAGTGAGCTGATACCGCTCGCCGCAGCCGAACGACCGAGCGCAGCGAGTCAGTGAGCCATGATAT
CAAACGCGTAACTCGAGTAGTTATTAATAGTAATCAATTACGGGGTCATTAGTTCATAGCCCATATATGG
AGTTCCGCGTTACATAACTTACGGTAAATGGCCCGCCTGGCTGACCGCCCAACGACCCCCGCCCATTGAC
GTCAATAATGACGTATGTTCCCATAGTAACGCCAATAGGGACTTTCCATTGACGTCAATGGGTGGAGTAT
TTACGGTAAACTGCCCACTTGGCAGTACATCAAGTGTATCATATGCCAAGTACGCCCCCTATTGACGTCA
ATGACGGTAAATGGCCCGCCTGGCATTATGCCCAGTACATGACCTTATGGGACTTTCCTACTTGGCAGTA
CATCTACGTATTAGTCATCGCTATTACCATGGTGATGCGGTTTTGGCAGTACATCAATGGGCGTGGATAG
CGGTTTGACTCACGGGGATTTCCAAGTCTCCACCCCATTGACGTCAATGGGAG
