>Addgene plasmid #62437 | MXS_CMV::NeoR-bGHpA | addgene partial sequence | sequence record 104757 | AmpSeq-F 5'-ctcatgagcggatacatatttgaa-3'
GAATTGGTCGACCATAGAGCCCACCGCATCCCCAGCATGCCTGCTATTGTCTTCCCAATCCTCCCCCTTG
CTGTCCTGCCCCACCCCACCCCCCAGAATAGAATGACACCTACTCAGACAATGCGATGCAATTTCCTCAT
TTTATTAGGAAAGGACAGTGGGAGTGGCACCTTCCAGGGTCAAGGAAGGCACGGGGGAGGGGCAAACAAC
AGATGGCTGGCAACTAGAAGGCACAGCTCGACCTCAGAAGAACTCGTCAAGAAGGCGATAGAAGGCGATG
CGCTGCGAATCGGGAGCGGCGATACCGTAAAGCACGAGGAAGCGGTCAGCCCATTCGCCGCCAAGCTCTT
CAGCAATATCACGGGTAGCCAACGCTATGTCCTGATAGCGGTCCGCCACACCCAGCCGGCCACAGTCGAT
GAATCCAGAAAAGCGGCCATTTTCCACCATGATATTCGGCAAGCAGGCATCGCCATGGGTCACGACGAGA
TCCTCGCCGTCGGGCATGCTCGCCTTGAGCCTGGCGAACAGTTCGGCTGGCGCGAGCCCCTGATGCTCTT
CGTCCAGATCATCCTGATCGACAAGACCGGCTTCCATCCGAGTACGTGCTCGCTCGATGCGATGTTTCGC
TTGGTGGTCGAATGGGCAGGTAGCCGGATCAAGCGTATGCAGCCGCCGCATTGCATCAGCCATGATGGAT
ACTTTCTCGGCAGGAGCAAGGTGAGATGACAGGAGATCCTGCCCCGGCACTTCGCCCAATAGCAGCCAGT
